>Addgene plasmid #148268 | pnEA-NpM-DmThor_32-83-S65DT70D-GB1_AA | depositor full sequence | sequence record 290716 | Full Sequence
TTCTTGAAGACGAAAGGGCCTCGTGATACGCCTATTTTTATAGGTTAATGTCATGATAATAATGGTTTCT
TAGACGTCAGGTGGCACTTTTCGGGGAAATGTGCGCGGAACCCCTATTTGTTTATTTTTCTAAATACATT
CAAATATGTATCCGCTCATGAGACAATAACCCTGATAAATGCTTCAATAATATTGAAAAAGGAAGAGTAT
GAGTATTCAACATTTCCGTGTCGCCCTTATTCCCTTTTTTGCGGCATTTTGCCTTCCTGTTTTTGCTCAC
CCAGAAACGCTGGTGAAAGTAAAAGATGCTGAAGATCAGTTGGGTGCACGAGTGGGTTACATCGAACTGG
ATCTCAACAGCGGTAAGATCCTTGAGAGTTTTCGCCCCGAAGAACGTTTTCCAATGATGAGCACTTTTAA
AGTTCTGCTATGTGGCGCGGTATTATCCCGTGTTGACGCCGGGCAAGAGCAACTCGGTCGCCGCATACAC
TATTCTCAGAATGACTTGGTTGAGTACTCACCAGTCACAGAAAAGCATCTTACGGATGGCATGACAGTAA
GAGAATTATGCAGTGCTGCCATAACCATGAGTGATAACACTGCGGCCAACTTACTTCTGACAACGATCGG
AGGACCGAAGGAGCTAACCGCTTTTTTGCACAACATGGGGGATCATGTAACTCGCCTTGATCGTTGGGAA
CCGGAGCTGAATGAAGCCATACCAAACGACGAGCGTGACACCACGATGCCTGCAGCAATGGCAACAACGT
TGCGCAAACTATTAACTGGCGAACTACTTACTCTAGCTTCCCGGCAACAATTAATAGACTGGATGGAGGC
GGATAAAGTTGCAGGACCACTTCTGCGCTCGGCCCTTCCGGCTGGCTGGTTTATTGCTGATAAATCTGGA
GCCGGTGAGCGTGGGTCTCGCGGTATCATTGCAGCACTGGGGCCAGATGGTAAGCCCTCCCGTATCGTAG
TTATCTACACGACGGGGAGTCAGGCAACTATGGATGAACGAAATAGACAGATCGCTGAGATAGGTGCCTC
ACTGATTAAGCATTGGTAACTGTCAGACCAAGTTTACTCATATATACTTTAGATTGATTTAAAACTTCAT
TTTTAATTTAAAAGGATCTAGGTGAAGATCCTTTTTGATAATCTCATGACCAAAATCCCTTAACGTGAGT
TTTCGTTCCACTGAGCGTCAGACCCCGTAGAAAAGATCAAAGGATCTTCTTGAGATCCTTTTTTTCTGCG
CGTAATCTGCTGCTTGCAAACAAAAAAACCACCGCTACCAGCGGTGGTTTGTTTGCCGGATCAAGAGCTA
CCAACTCTTTTTCCGAAGGTAACTGGCTTCAGCAGAGCGCAGATACCAAATACTGTCCTTCTAGTGTAGC
CGTAGTTAGGCCACCACTTCAAGAACTCTGTAGCACCGCCTACATACCTCGCTCTGCTAATCCTGTTACC
AGTGGCTGCTGCCAGTGGCGATAAGTCGTGTCTTACCGGGTTGGACTCAAGACGATAGTTACCGGATAAG
GCGCAGCGGTCGGGCTGAACGGGGGGTTCGTGCACACAGCCCAGCTTGGAGCGAACGACCTACACCGAAC
TGAGATACCTACAGCGTGAGCTATGAGAAAGCGCCACGCTTCCCGAAGGGAGAAAGGCGGACAGGTATCC
GGTAAGCGGCAGGGTCGGAACAGGAGAGCGCACGAGGGAGCTTCCAGGGGGAAACGCCTGGTATCTTTAT
AGTCCTGTCGGGTTTCGCCACCTCTGACTTGAGCGTCGATTTTTGTGATGCTCGTCAGGGGGGCGGAGCC
TATGGAAAAACGCCAGCAACGCGGCCTTTTTACGGTTCCTGGCCTTTTGCTGGCCTTTTGCTCACATGTT
CTTTCCTGCGTTATCCCCTGATTCTGTGGATAACCGTATTACCGCCTTTGAGTGAGCTGATACCGCTCGC
CGCAGCCGAACGACCGAGCGCAGCGAGTCAGTGAGCGAGGAAGCGGAAGAGCGCCTGATGCGGTATTTTC
TCCTTACGCATCTGTGCGGTATTTCACACCGCATATATGGTGCACTCTCAGTACAATCTGCTCTGATGCC
GCATAGTTAAGCCAGTATACACTCCGCTATCGCTACGTGACTGGGTCATGGCTGCGCCCCGACACCCGCC
AACACCCGCTGACGCGCCCTGACGGGCTTGTCTGCTCCCGGCATCCGCTTACAGACAAGCTGTGACCGTC
TCCGGGAGCTGCATGTGTCAGAGGTTTTCACCGTCATCACCGAAACGCGCGAGGCAGCTGCGGTAAAGCT
CATCAGCGTGGTCGTGAAGCGATTCACAGATGTCTGCCTGTTCATCCGCGTCCAGCTCGTTGAGTTTCTC
CAGAAGCGTTAATGTCTGGCTTCTGATAAAGCGGGCCATGTTAAGGGCGGTTTTTTCCTGTTTGGTCACT
GATGCCTCCGTGTAAGGGGGATTTCTGTTCATGGGGGTAATGATACCGATGAAACGAGAGAGGATGCTCA
CGATACGGGTTACTGATGATGAACATGCCCGGTTACTGGAACGTTGTGAGGGTAAACAACTGGCGGTATG
GATGCGGCGGGACCAGAGAAAAATCACTCAGGGTCAATGCCAGCGCTTCGTTAATACAGATGTAGGTGTT
CCACAGGGTAGCCAGCAGCATCCTGCGATGCAGATCCGGAACATAATGGTGCAGGGCGCTGACTTCCGCG
TTTCCAGACTTTACGAAACACGGAAACCGAAGACCATTCATGTTGTTGCTCAGGTCGCAGACGTTTTGCA
GCAGCAGTCGCTTCACGTTCGCTCGCGTATCGGTGATTCATTCTGCTAACCAGTAAGGCAACCCCGCCAG
CCTAGCCGGGTCCTCAACGACAGGAGCACGATCATGCGCACCCGTGGCCAGGACCCAACGCTGCCCGAGA
TGCGCCGCGTGCGGCTGCTGGAGATGGCGGACGCGATGGATATGTTCTGCCAAGGGTTGGTTTGCGCATT
CACAGTTCTCCGCAAGAATTGATTGGCTCCAATTCTTGGAGTGGTGAATCCGTTAGCGAGGTGCCGCCGG
CTTCCATTCAGGTCGAGGTGGCCCGGCTCCATGCACCGCGACGCAACGCGGGGAGGCAGACAAGGTATAG
GGCGGCGCCTACAATCCATGCCAACCCGTTCCATGTGCTCGCCGAGGCGGCATAAATCGCCGTGACGATC
AGCGGTCCAGTGATCGAAGTTAGGCTGGTAAGAGCCGCGAGCGATCCTTGAAGCTGTCCCTGATGGTCGT
CATCTACCTGCCTGGACAGCATGGCCTGCAACGCGGGCATCCCGATGCCGCCGGAAGCGAGAAGAATCAT
AATGGGGAAGGCCATCCAGCCTCGCGTCGCGAACGCCAGCAAGACGTAGCCCAGCGCGTCGGCCGCCATG
CCGGCGATAATGGCCTGCTTCTCGCCGAAACGTTTGGTGGCGGGACCAGTGACGAAGGCTTGAGCGAGGG
CGTGCAAGATTCCGAATACCGCAAGCGACAGGCCGATCATCGTCGCGCTCCAGCGAAAGCGGTCCTCGCC
GAAAATGACCCAGAGCGCTGCCGGCACCTGTCCTACGAGTTGCATGATAAAGAAGACAGTCATAAGTGCG
GCGACGATAGTCATGCCCCGCGCCCACCGGAAGGAGCTGACTGGGTTGAAGGCTCTCAAGGGCATCGGTC
GAGATCCCGGTGCCTAATGAGTGAGCTAACTTACATTAATTGCGTTGCGCTCACTGCCCGCTTTCCAGTC
GGGAAACCTGTCGTGCCAGCTGCATTAATGAATCGGCCAACGCGCGGGGAGAGGCGGTTTGCGTATTGGG
CGCCAGGGTGGTTTTTCTTTTCACCAGTGAGACGGGCAACAGCTGATTGCCCTTCACCGCCTGGCCCTGA
GAGAGTTGCAGCAAGCGGTCCACGCTGGTTTGCCCCAGCAGGCGAAAATCCTGTTTGATGGTGGTTAACG
GCGGGATATAACATGAGCTGTCTTCGGTATCGTCGTATCCCACTACCGAGATATCCGCACCAACGCGCAG
CCCGGACTCGGTAATGGCGCGCATTGCGCCCAGCGCCATCTGATCGTTGGCAACCAGCATCGCAGTGGGA
ACGATGCCCTCATTCAGCATTTGCATGGTTTGTTGAAAACCGGACATGGCACTCCAGTCGCCTTCCCGTT
CCGCTATCGGCTGAATTTGATTGCGAGTGAGATATTTATGCCAGCCAGCCAGACGCAGACGCGCCGAGAC
AGAACTTAATGGGCCCGCTAACAGCGCGATTTGCTGGTGACCCAATGCGACCAGATGCTCCACGCCCAGT
CGCGTACCGTCTTCATGGGAGAAAATAATACTGTTGATGGGTGTCTGGTCAGAGACATCAAGAAATAACG
CCGGAACATTAGTGCAGGCAGCTTCCACAGCAATGGCATCCTGGTCATCCAGCGGATAGTTAATGATCAG
CCCACTGACGCGTTGCGCGAGAAGATTGTGCACCGCCGCTTTACAGGCTTCGACGCCGCTTCGTTCTACC
ATCGACACCACCACGCTGGCACCCAGTTGATCGGCGCGAGATTTAATCGCCGCGACAATTTGCGACGGCG
CGTGCAGGGCCAGACTGGAGGTGGCAACGCCAATCAGCAACGACTGTTTGCCCGCCAGTTGTTGTGCCAC
GCGGTTGGGAATGTAATTCAGCTCCGCCATCGCCGCTTCCACTTTTTCCCGCGTTTTCGCAGAAACGTGG
CTGGCCTGGTTCACCACGCGGGAAACGGTCTGATAAGAGACACCGGCATACTCTGCGACATCGTATAACG
TTACTGGTTTCACATTCACCACCCTGAATTGACTCTCTTCCGGGCGCTATCATGCCATACCGCGAAAGGT
TTTGCGCCATTCGATGGTGTCCGGGATCTCGACGCTCTCCCTTATGCGACTCCTGCATTAGGAAGCAGCC
CAGTAGTAGGTTGAGGCCGTTGAGCACCGCCGCCGCAAGGAATGGTGCATGCAAGGAGATGGCGCCCAAC
AGTCCCCCGGCCACGGGGCCTGCCACCATACCCACGCCGAAACAAGCGCTCATGAGCCCGAAGTGGCGAG
CCCGATCTTCCCCATCGGTGATGTCGGCGATATAGGCGCCAGCAACCGCACCTGTGGCGCCGGTGATGCC
GGCCACGATGCGTCCGGCGTAGAGGATCGAGATCTCGATCCCGCGAAATTAATACGACTCACTATAGGGG
AATTGTGAGCGGATAACAATTCCCCACTAGTAATAATTTTGTTTAACTTTAAGAAGGAGATATACCATGG
AAACTGAAGAAGGTAAACTGGTAATCTGGATTAACGGCGATAAAGGCTATAACGGTCTCGCTGAAGTCGG
TAAGAAATTCGAGAAAGATACCGGAATTAAAGTCACCGTTGAGCATCCGGATAAACTGGAAGAGAAATTC
CCACAGGTTGCGGCAACTGGCGATGGCCCTGACATTATCTTCTGGGCACACGACCGCTTTGGTGGCTACG
CTCAATCTGGCCTGTTGGCTGAAATCACCCCGGACAAAGCGTTCCAGGACAAGCTGTATCCGTTTACCTG
GGATGCCGTACGTTACAACGGCAAGCTGATTGCTTACCCGATCGCTGTTGAAGCGTTATCGCTGATTTAT
AACAAAGACCTGCTGCCGAACCCGCCAAAAACCTGGGAAGAGATCCCGGCGCTGGATAAAGAACTGAAAG
CGAAAGGTAAGAGCGCCCTGATGTTCAACCTGCAAGAACCGTACTTCACCTGGCCGCTGATTGCTGCTGA
CGGGGGTTATGCGTTCAAGTATGAAAACGGCAAGTACGACATTAAAGACGTGGGCGTGGATAACGCTGGC
GCGAAAGCGGGTCTGACCTTCCTGGTTGACCTGATTAAAAACAAACACATGAATGCAGACACCGATTACT
CCATCGCAGAAGCTGCCTTTAATAAAGGCGAAACAGCGATGACCATCAACGGCCCGTGGGCATGGTCCAA
CATCGACACCAGCAAAGTGAATTATGGTGTAACGGTACTGCCGACCTTCAAGGGTCAACCATCCAAACCG
TTCGTTGGCGTGCTGAGCGCAGGTATTAACGCCGCCAGTCCGAACAAAGAGCTGGCAAAAGAGTTCCTCG
AAAACTATCTGCTGACTGATGAAGGTCTGGAAGCGGTTAATAAAGACAAACCGCTGGGTGCCGTAGCGCT
GAAGTCTTACGAGGAAGAGTTGGCGAAAGATCCACGTATTGCCGCCACGATGGAAAACGCCCAGAAAGGT
GAAATCATGCCGAACATCCCGCAGATGTCCGCTTTCTGGTATGCCGTGCGTACTGCGGTGATCAACGCCG
CCAGCGGTCGTCAGACTGTCGATGAAGCCCTTAAAGACGCGCAGACTGGTACCGGCAGCGGCCTGGAAGT
TCTGTTCCAGGGGCCCCATATGGAGGTGTACTCCTCGACGCCCGGCGGAACCCTCTACTCCACCACTCCT
GGAGGCACCAAACTTATCTACGAGCGGGCTTTCATGAAGAATCTCCGTGGCGACCCATTGAGCCAAGACC
CGCCGTCCAACGTGCCCAGTTGCTTGCTGAGGGGAACTGCTAGCATGCAGTACAAACTTATCCTGAACGG
TAAAACCCTGAAAGGTGAAACCACCACCGAAGCTGTTGACGCTGCTACCGCGGAAAAAGTTTTCAAACAG
TACGCTAACGACAACGGTGTTGACGGTGAATGGACCTACGACGACGCTACCAAAACCTACACCGTAACGG
AATGACCTAGGAGATCCGGCTGCTAACAAAGCCCGAAAGGAAGCTGAGTTGGCTGCTGCCACCGCTGAGC
AATAACTAGCATAACCCCTTGGGGCCTCTAAACGGGTCTTGAGGGGTTTTTTGCTGAAAGGAGGAACTAT
ATCCGGATATCCCGCAAGAGGCCCGGCAGTACCGGCATAACCAAGCCTATGCCTACAGCATCCAGGGTGA
CGGTGCCGAGGATGACGATGAGCGCATTGTTAGATTTCATACACGGTGCCTGACTGCGTTAGCAATTTAA
CTGTGATAAACTACCGCATTAAAGCTTATCGATGATAAGCTGTCAAACATGAGAA
Features (pLannotate 1.2.2; 20 found; start..end, strand, type, name):
    104..208     +  promoter       AmpR promoter: bla
    209..1069    +  CDS            AmpR: β-lactamase; bla; confers resistance to ampicillin, carbenicillin, and related antibiotics
   1240..1828    +  rep_origin     ori: high-copy-number ColE1/pMB1/pBR322/pUC origin of replication
   2014..2156    -  misc_feature   bom: basis of mobility region from pBR322
   2258..2449    -  CDS            rop: Rop protein, which maintains plasmids at low copy number; rop
   2466..2846    +  CDS            YPB1_ECOLX: Protein predicted: Swiss-Prot protein existence level 4. From Escherichia coli.
   3088..3712    -  CDS            TcR (fragment): tetracycline efflux protein; tet; confers resistance to tetracycline
   3727..3748    -  protein_bind   CAP binding site: CAP binding activates transcription in the presence of cAMP. E. coli catabolite activator protein
   3761..4843    -  CDS            lacI: lac repressor; lacI; The lac repressor binds to the lac operator to inhibit transcription in E. coli. This inhibition can be relieved by adding lactose or isopropyl-β-D-thiogalactopyranoside (IPTG).
   4844..4921    -  promoter       lacI promoter: lacI
   4929..5208    -  CDS            TcR (fragment): tetracycline efflux protein; tet; confers resistance to tetracycline
   5230..5248    +  promoter       T7 promoter: promoter for bacteriophage T7 RNA polymerase
   5249..5273    +  protein_bind   lac operator: The lac repressor binds to the lac operator to inhibit transcription in E. coli. This inhibition can be relieved by adding lactose or isopropyl-β-D-thiogalactopyranoside (IPTG). lac repressor encoded by lacI
   5288..5310    +  RBS            RBS: efficient ribosome binding site from bacteriophage T7 gene 10 (Olins and Rangwala, 1989)
   5321..6417    +  CDS            MBP (fragment): maltose binding protein from E. coli; malE (mutated); This version of the gene does not encode a signal sequence, so MBP will remain in the cytosol.
   6631..6788    +  CDS            GB1 (fragment): B1 domain of Streptococcal protein G effective as a solubilizing fusion partner (Cheng and Patel, 2004)
   6809..6858    +  CDS            SET1 (fragment): solubility-enhancement tag derived from T7 phage gene 10B
   6866..6913    +  terminator     T7 terminator: transcription terminator for bacteriophage T7 RNA polymerase
   6936..7040    -  CDS            TcR (fragment): tetracycline efflux protein; tet; confers resistance to tetracycline
   7088..7116    -  promoter       tet promoter: E. coli promoter for tetracycline efflux protein gene
