[The description below was written by a language model from this plasmid's Addgene catalogue record and pLannotate feature annotations shown in this document.]
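Description:
pnEA-NpM-DmThor_32-83-S65DT70D-GB1_AA is a 7,125 nt bacterial expression plasmid for producing a fragment of the Drosophila melanogaster translational inhibitor Thor (4E-BP) in E. coli. The catalogue lists the backbone as unknown. The annotated features nonetheless point to a pBR322/pET-style architecture: a ColE1/pMB1-type origin accompanied by the bom mobility region and the rop gene, which keeps copy number low and agrees with the "low copy" entry. An ampicillin resistance cassette (bla with its own promoter) provides selection. Several remnants of the tetracycline resistance gene and its promoter are also annotated. These are only fragments interrupted by the expression cassette and lacI, so they presumably do not give a functional marker.

Expression is driven by a T7 promoter followed by a lac operator and the phage T7 gene 10 ribosome binding site, with a plasmid-borne lacI gene supplying repressor. Transcription therefore depends on T7 RNA polymerase in the host and can be induced with IPTG, and it ends at a T7 terminator. The open reading frame begins with a cytosolic maltose binding protein lacking its signal sequence. An unannotated interval follows that, by position and by the plasmid name, should hold Thor residues 32–83 carrying the S65D and T70D substitutions. Downstream lies the GB1 domain of streptococcal protein G, a solubility-enhancing partner. A short match to a T7 gene 10B-derived solubility tag is annotated just before the terminator, but whether it is translated cannot be determined from the table. The record does not annotate any linker or protease cleavage sites between the modules. The associated study concerns the structural basis of 4E-BP binding to eIF4E, which suggests use in preparing recombinant peptide for binding or structural work.
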