Addgene plasmid #148268: pnEA-NpM-DmThor_32-83-S65DT70D-GB1_AA
Purpose: Bacterial Expression of DmThor_32-83-S65DT70D
Depositing lab: Elisa Izaurralde. Depositing organization: Max Planck Institute for Developmental Biology. Publication: Molecular architecture of 4E-BP translational inhibitors bound to eIF4E. Peter D, Igreja C, Weber R, Wohlbold L, Weiler C, Ebertsch L, Weichenrieder O, Izaurralde E. Mol Cell. 2015 Mar 19;57(6):1074-87. doi: 10.1016/j.molcel.2015.01.017. Epub 2015 Feb 19. PubMed 25702871.
Backbone
  Vector backbone: Unknown
  Vector type: Bacterial Expression
Growth in bacteria
  Bacterial resistance: Ampicillin, 100 μg/mL
  Growth temperature: 37°C
  Growth strain: DH5alpha
  Copy number: Low Copy
Gene/Insert
  Gene/Insert name: DmThor_32-83-S65DT70D
  Species: D. melanogaster (fly)
  Entrez Gene: Thor (a.k.a. Dmel_CG8846, 153432_at, 43-BP, 4E-BP, 4E-BP1, 4EBP, 4e-BP, 4e-bp, 4eBP, 4ebp, BcDNA.HL08053, BcDNA:HL08053, CG8846, CT8705, Dm 4E-BP, Dmel\CG8846, Phas1, Thor/EIF4EBP, anon-WO0172774.158, d4E-BP, d4E-BP1, d4EBP, d4e-bp, d4eBP, dthor, eIF4E-BP, l(2)06270, l(2)k07736, l(2)k13517, pp20, thor)
  Cloning method: Unknown
Terms and licenses: Academic/Nonprofit Terms; Industry Terms: Not Available to Industry
Depositor comments: sequence extracted from NCBI:NM_057947.4 Plasmids from this collection were made available to the research community and donated after the lab closed. Please note that the sequence provided by the depositing laboratory may be theoretical/predicted or based on Sanger sequencing results. There may be discrepancies between sequencing results obtained by Addgene and the depositor sequence. If an Addgene verified sequence is not available, please contact before placing your order to request that our lab fully sequence the plasmid.
How to cite: pnEA-NpM-DmThor_32-83-S65DT70D-GB1_AA was a gift from Elisa Izaurralde (Addgene plasmid # 148268 ; http://n2t.net/addgene:148268 ; RRID:Addgene_148268)
